>Addgene plasmid #112226 | pET30a-RAMA | addgene full sequence | sequence record 214326 | Addgene NGS Result
GAAAAGATCAAAGGATCTTCTTGAGATCCTTTTTTTCTGCGCGTAATCTGCTGCTTGCAAACAAAAAAAC
CACCGCTACCAGCGGTGGTTTGTTTGCCGGATCAAGAGCTACCAACTCTTTTTCCGAAGGTAACTGGCTT
CAGCAGAGCGCAGATACCAAATACTGTCCTTCTAGTGTAGCCGTAGTTAGGCCACCACTTCAAGAACTCT
GTAGCACCGCCTACATACCTCGCTCTGCTAATCCTGTTACCAGTGGCTGCTGCCAGTGGCGATAAGTCGT
GTCTTACCGGGTTGGACTCAAGACGATAGTTACCGGATAAGGCGCAGCGGTCGGGCTGAACGGGGGGTTC
GTGCACACAGCCCAGCTTGGAGCGAACGACCTACACCGAACTGAGATACCTACAGCGTGAGCTATGAGAA
AGCGCCACGCTTCCCGAAGGGAGAAAGGCGGACAGGTATCCGGTAAGCGGCAGGGTCGGAACAGGAGAGC
GCACGAGGGAGCTTCCAGGGGGAAACGCCTGGTATCTTTATAGTCCTGTCGGGTTTCGCCACCTCTGACT
TGAGCGTCGATTTTTGTGATGCTCGTCAGGGGGGCGGAGCCTATGGAAAAACGCCAGCAACGCGGCCTTT
TTACGGTTCCTGGCCTTTTGCTGGCCTTTTGCTCACATGTTCTTTCCTGCGTTATCCCCTGATTCTGTGG
ATAACCGTATTACCGCCTTTGAGTGAGCTGATACCGCTCGCCGCAGCCGAACGACCGAGCGCAGCGAGTC
AGTGAGCGAGGAAGCGGAAGAGCGCCTGATGCGGTATTTTCTCCTTACGCATCTGTGCGGTATTTCACAC
CGCAATGGTGCACTCTCAGTACAATCTGCTCTGATGCCGCATAGTTAAGCCAGTATACACTCCGCTATCG
CTACGTGACTGGGTCATGGCTGCGCCCCGACACCCGCCAACACCCGCTGACGCGCCCTGACGGGCTTGTC
TGCTCCCGGCATCCGCTTACAGACAAGCTGTGACCGTCTCCGGGAGCTGCATGTGTCAGAGGTTTTCACC
GTCATCACCGAAACGCGCGAGGCAGCTGCGGTAAAGCTCATCAGCGTGGTCGTGAAGCGATTCACAGATG
TCTGCCTGTTCATCCGCGTCCAGCTCGTTGAGTTTCTCCAGAAGCGTTAATGTCTGGCTTCTGATAAAGC
GGGCCATGTTAAGGGCGGTTTTTTCCTGTTTGGTCACTGATGCCTCCGTGTAAGGGGGATTTCTGTTCAT
GGGGGTAATGATACCGATGAAACGAGAGAGGATGCTCACGATACGGGTTACTGATGATGAACATGCCCGG
TTACTGGAACGTTGTGAGGGTAAACAACTGGCGGTATGGATGCGGCGGGACCAGAGAAAAATCACTCAGG
GTCAATGCCAGCGCTTCGTTAATACAGATGTAGGTGTTCCACAGGGTAGCCAGCAGCATCCTGCGATGCA
GATCCGGAACATAATGGTGCAGGGCGCTGACTTCCGCGTTTCCAGACTTTACGAAACACGGAAACCGAAG
ACCATTCATGTTGTTGCTCAGGTCGCAGACGTTTTGCAGCAGCAGTCGCTTCACGTTCGCTCGCGTATCG
GTGATTCATTCTGCTAACCAGTAAGGCAACCCCGCCAGCCTAGCCGGGTCCTCAACGACAGGAGCACGAT
CATGCGCACCCGTGGGGCCGCCATGCCGGCGATAATGGCCTGCTTCTCGCCGAAACGTTTGGTGGCGGGA
CCAGTGACGAAGGCTTGAGCGAGGGCGTGCAAGATTCCGAATACCGCAAGCGACAGGCCGATCATCGTCG
CGCTCCAGCGAAAGCGGTCCTCGCCGAAAATGACCCAGAGCGCTGCCGGCACCTGTCCTACGAGTTGCAT
GATAAAGAAGACAGTCATAAGTGCGGCGACGATAGTCATGCCCCGCGCCCACCGGAAGGAGCTGACTGGG
TTGAAGGCTCTCAAGGGCATCGGTCGAGATCCCGGTGCCTAATGAGTGAGCTAACTTACATTAATTGCGT
TGCGCTCACTGCCCGCTTTCCAGTCGGGAAACCTGTCGTGCCAGCTGCATTAATGAATCGGCCAACGCGC
GGGGAGAGGCGGTTTGCGTATTGGGCGCCAGGGTGGTTTTTCTTTTCACCAGTGAGACGGGCAACAGCTG
ATTGCCCTTCACCGCCTGGCCCTGAGAGAGTTGCAGCAAGCGGTCCACGCTGGTTTGCCCCAGCAGGCGA
AAATCCTGTTTGATGGTGGTTAACGGCGGGATATAACATGAGCTGTCTTCGGTATCGTCGTATCCCACTA
CCGAGATGTCCGCACCAACGCGCAGCCCGGACTCGGTAATGGCGCGCATTGCGCCCAGCGCCATCTGATC
GTTGGCAACCAGCATCGCAGTGGGAACGATGCCCTCATTCAGCATTTGCATGGTTTGTTGAAAACCGGAC
ATGGCACTCCAGTCGCCTTCCCGTTCCGCTATCGGCTGAATTTGATTGCGAGTGAGATATTTATGCCAGC
CAGCCAGACGCAGACGCGCCGAGACAGAACTTAATGGGCCCGCTAACAGCGCGATTTGCTGGTGACCCAA
TGCGACCAGATGCTCCACGCCCAGTCGCGTACCGTCTTCATGGGAGAAAATAATACTGTTGATGGGTGTC
TGGTCAGAGACATCAAGAAATAACGCCGGAACATTAGTGCAGGCAGCTTCCACAGCAATGGCATCCTGGT
CATCCAGCGGATAGTTAATGATCAGCCCACTGACGCGTTGCGCGAGAAGATTGTGCACCGCCGCTTTACA
GGCTTCGACGCCGCTTCGTTCTACCATCGACACCACCACGCTGGCACCCAGTTGATCGGCGCGAGATTTA
ATCGCCGCGACAATTTGCGACGGCGCGTGCAGGGCCAGACTGGAGGTGGCAACGCCAATCAGCAACGACT
GTTTGCCCGCCAGTTGTTGTGCCACGCGGTTGGGAATGTAATTCAGCTCCGCCATCGCCGCTTCCACTTT
TTCCCGCGTTTTCGCAGAAACGTGGCTGGCCTGGTTCACCACGCGGGAAACGGTCTGATAAGAGACACCG
GCATACTCTGCGACATCGTATAACGTTACTGGTTTCACATTCACCACCCTGAATTGACTCTCTTCCGGGC
GCTATCATGCCATACCGCGAAAGGTTTTGCGCCATTCGATGGTGTCCGGGATCTCGACGCTCTCCCTTAT
GCGACTCCTGCATTAGGAAGCAGCCCAGTAGTAGGTTGAGGCCGTTGAGCACCGCCGCCGCAAGGAATGG
TGCATGCAAGGAGATGGCGCCCAACAGTCCCCCGGCCACGGGGCCTGCCACCATACCCACGCCGAAACAA
GCGCTCATGAGCCCGAAGTGGCGAGCCCGATCTTCCCCATCGGTGATGTCGGCGATATAGGCGCCAGCAA
CCGCACCTGTGGCGCCGGTGATGCCGGCCACGATGCGTCCGGCGTAGAGGATCGAGATCGATCTCGATCC
CGCGAAATTAATACGACTCACTATAGGGGAATTGTGAGCGGATAACAATTCCCCTCTAGAAATAATTTTG
TTTAACTTTAAGAAGGAGATATACATATGCACCATCATCATCATCATTCTTCTGGTCTGGTGCCACGCGG
TTCTGGTATGAAAGAAACCGCTGCTGCTAAATTCGAACGCCAGCACATGGACAGCCCAGATCTGGCAGCT
CCCGAGTCTCTGTCTCCCGGGGCCACGGCCGAGGAGGCGCCGGAGGAGGATGAGGACGACGCGGAGGCCG
AGGACCCCGAGCGCGGGACGGGTAGCGGAGGGCGCAGCGGCAGCCTCGGTGGCAGCGGAGGCGGCACGGC
AGGGCCTGGGATGGCCCTAGGGGGCGCGCTCACGAGGCGCGCGGTCACGCTTCGGGTGCTGCTCAAAGAC
GAGCTGCTGGAGCCCGGTGAGGGGGTGCTATCCATCTACTACCTGGGCAGGAAGTTTACTGGGGACCTGC
AGCTGGATGGCAGGATCGTGTGGCAGGAAACTGGACAAGTCTTCAACTCACCCAGCGCCTGGGCCACACA
CTGCAAGAAGCTCGTCAACCCAGCCAAGAAATCTGGCTGTGGCTGGGCCTCTGTCAAGTACAAGGGCCAG
AAGCTGGACAAATACAAGGCCGCCTGGCTTCGCCGGCACCAGCTACATATGGATTACAAGGATGACGATG
ACAAGTGACTCGAGCACCACCACCACCACCACTGAGATCCGGCTGCTAACAAAGCCCGAAAGGAAGCTGA
GTTGGCTGCTGCCACCGCTGAGCAATAACTAGCATAACCCCTTGGGGCCTCTAAACGGGTCTTGAGGGGT
TTTTTGCTGAAAGGAGGAACTATATCCGGATTGGCGAATGGG
[124 nt withheld, positions 4383-4506]
C
[91 nt withheld, positions 4508-4598]
A
[49 nt withheld, positions 4600-4648]
CCTTTGACGTTGGAGTCCACGTTCTTT
[37 nt withheld, positions 4676-4712]
ACCCTATCTCGGTCTATTCTTTTGATTTATAAGGGATTTTGCCGATTTCGGCCTATTGGTTAAAAAATGA
GCTGATTTAACAAAAATTTAACGCGAATTTTAACAAAATATTAACGCTTACAATTTAGGTGGCACTTTTC
GGGGAAATGTGCGCGGAACCCCTATTTGTTTATTTTTCTAAATACATTCAAATATGTATCCGCTCATGAA
TTAATTCTTAGAAAAACTCATCGAGCATCAAATGAAACTGCAATTTATTCATATCAGGATTATCAATACC
ATATTTTTGAAAAAGCCGTTTCTGTAATGAAGGAGAAAACTCACCGAGGCAGTTCCATAGGATGGCAAGA
TCCTGGTATCGGTCTGCGATTCCGACTCGTCCAACATCAATACAACCTATTAATTTCCCCTCGTCAAAAA
TAAGGTTATCAAGTGAGAAATCACCATGAGTGACGACTGAATCCGGTGAGAATGGCAAAAGTTTATGCAT
TTCTTTCCAGACTTGTTCAACAGGCCAGCCATTACGCTCGTCATCAAAATCACTCGCATCAACCAAACCG
TTATTCATTCGTGATTGCGCCTGAGCGAGACGAAATACGCGATCGCTGTTAAAAGGACAATTACAAACAG
GAATCGAATGCAACCGGCGCAGGAACACTGCCAGCGCATCAACAATATTTTCACCTGAATCAGGATATTC
TTCTAATACCTGGAATGCTGTTTTCCCGGGGATCGCAGTGGTGAGTAACCATGCATCATCAGGAGTACGG
ATAAAATGCTTGATGGTCGGAAGAGGCATAAATTCCGTCAGCCAGTTTAGTCTGACCATCTCATCTGTAA
CATCATTGGCAACGCTACCTTTGCCATGTTTCAGAAACAACTCTGGCGCATCGGGCTTCCCATACAATCG
ATAGATTGTCGCACCTGATTGCCCGACATTATCGCGAGCCCATTTATACCCATATAAATCAGCATCCATG
TTGGAATTTAATCGCGGCCTAGAGCAAGACGTTTCCCGTTGAATATGGCTCATAACACCCCTTGTATTAC
TGTTTATGTAAGCAGACAGTTTTATTGTTCATGACCAAAATCCCTTAACGTGAGTTTTCGTTCCACTGAG
CGTCAGACCCCGTA
Features (pLannotate 1.2.2; 21 found; start..end, strand, type, name):
     21..609     +  rep_origin     ori: high-copy-number ColE1/pMB1/pBR322/pUC origin of replication
    795..934     -  misc_feature   bom: basis of mobility region from pBR322
   1036..1227    -  CDS            rop: Rop protein, which maintains plasmids at low copy number; rop
   1244..1624    +  CDS            YPB1_ECOLX: Protein predicted: Swiss-Prot protein existence level 4. From Escherichia coli.
   1696..1987    -  CDS            TcR (fragment): tetracycline efflux protein; tet; confers resistance to tetracycline
   2002..2023    -  protein_bind   CAP binding site: CAP binding activates transcription in the presence of cAMP. E. coli catabolite activator protein
   2036..3118    -  CDS            lacI: lac repressor; lacI; The lac repressor binds to the lac operator to inhibit transcription in E. coli. This inhibition can be relieved by adding lactose or isopropyl-β-D-thiogalactopyranoside (IPTG).
   3119..3196    -  promoter       lacI promoter: lacI
   3204..3483    -  CDS            TcR (fragment): tetracycline efflux protein; tet; confers resistance to tetracycline
   3509..3527    +  promoter       T7 promoter: promoter for bacteriophage T7 RNA polymerase
   3528..3552    +  protein_bind   lac operator: The lac repressor binds to the lac operator to inhibit transcription in E. coli. This inhibition can be relieved by adding lactose or isopropyl-β-D-thiogalactopyranoside (IPTG). lac repressor encoded by lacI
   3567..3589    +  RBS            RBS: efficient ribosome binding site from bacteriophage T7 gene 10 (Olins and Rangwala, 1989)
   3651..3695    +  CDS            S-Tag: affinity and epitope tag derived from pancreatic ribonuclease A
   3702..4178    +  CDS            MPND (fragment): MPND_HUMAN - Experimental evidence at protein level: Swiss-Prot protein existence level 1. Probable protease (By similarity). Acts as a sensor of N(6)- methyladenosine methylation on DNA (m6A): recognizes and binds m6A DNA, leading to its degradation (PubMed:30982744). From Homo sapiens (Human).
   4182..4205    +  CDS            FLAG: FLAG® epitope tag, followed by an enterokinase cleavage site
   4215..4232    +  CDS            9xHis (fragment): 9xHis affinity tag
   4242..4291    +  CDS            SET1 (fragment): solubility-enhancement tag derived from T7 phage gene 10B
   4299..4346    +  terminator     T7 terminator: transcription terminator for bacteriophage T7 RNA polymerase
   4383..4811    +  rep_origin     f1 ori (sequence partly withheld): f1 bacteriophage origin of replication; arrow indicates direction of (+) strand synthesis
   4864..4921    +  promoter       AmpR promoter (fragment): bla
   4930..5745    -  CDS            KanR: aminoglycoside phosphotransferase; aph(3')-Ia; confers resistance to kanamycin in bacteria or G418 (Geneticin®) in eukaryotes
