[The description below was written by a language model from this plasmid's Addgene catalogue record and pLannotate feature annotations shown in this document.]
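Description:
pET30a-RAMA is a bacterial expression plasmid of about 5.85 kb, built on the pET30a backbone for T7-driven production of the RAMA domain of mouse MPND in E. coli. It replicates from a ColE1/pBR322-type origin, with the neighbouring bom and rop elements that keep copy number moderate, and also carries an f1 phage origin. Selection is by kanamycin through an aph(3')-Ia aminoglycoside phosphotransferase gene. The short tetracycline-resistance fragments and partial AmpR promoter flagged by the annotation are non-functional backbone remnants.

The expression cassette consists of a T7 promoter followed by a lac operator and the phage T7 gene 10 ribosome binding site. A plasmid-borne lacI gene under its own promoter supplies the repressor, so transcription needs a host providing T7 RNA polymerase and is induced with IPTG. The insert is a roughly 480 bp fragment of Mpnd cloned between BglII and XhoI. The annotation software matched it to the human MPND entry by homology, but the catalogue gives the species as mouse.

The catalogue lists backbone-encoded N-terminal His and S tags; the feature table annotates only the S-tag upstream of the insert. A FLAG epitope follows the insert at its C-terminal end. A His-tag fragment lies just downstream of FLAG, ahead of the T7 terminator, but the record does not say whether it is translated in frame.

MPND is described as a sensor that recognises N6-methyladenine in DNA. This plasmid is therefore suited to producing tagged recombinant RAMA domain for affinity purification and detection, for example in DNA-binding studies.
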