Addgene plasmid #112226: pET30a-RAMA
Purpose: Expresses RAMA domain from murine MPND
Depositing lab: Douglas Feldman. Depositing organization: University of Southern California. Publication: An Adversarial DNA N(6)-Methyladenine-Sensor Network Preserves Polycomb Silencing. Kweon SM, Chen Y, Moon E, Kvederaviciute K, Klimasauskas S, Feldman DE. Mol Cell. 2019 Apr 5. pii: S1097-2765(19)30222-9. doi: 10.1016/j.molcel.2019.03.018. PubMed 30982744.
Backbone
  Vector backbone: pET30a
  Backbone manufacturer: Clontech
  Backbone size w/o insert (bp): 5400
  Total vector size (bp): 5850
  Vector type: Bacterial Expression
Growth in bacteria
  Bacterial resistance: Kanamycin, 50 μg/mL
  Growth temperature: 37°C
  Growth strain: DH5alpha
  Copy number: Unknown
Gene/Insert
  Gene/Insert name: MPND
  Species: M. musculus (mouse)
  Entrez Gene: Mpnd (a.k.a. E130307M08Rik)
  Tag / fusion protein: HIs S-tag (N terminal on backbone); Flag (C terminal on insert)
  Cloning method: Restriction Enzyme; 5′ cloning site BglII (not destroyed); 3′ cloning site XhoI (not destroyed)
  Sequencing primers: 5′ T7
Terms and licenses: Academic/Nonprofit Terms; Industry Terms: Not Available to Industry
How to cite: pET30a-RAMA was a gift from Douglas Feldman (Addgene plasmid # 112226 ; http://n2t.net/addgene:112226 ; RRID:Addgene_112226)
