>Addgene plasmid #112226 | pET30a-RAMA | depositor partial sequence | sequence record 211370 | pET30a-RAMA sequence 967 bps
AGGAGATATACATATGCACCATCATCATCATCANTNTTCTGGTCTGGTGCCACGCGGTTCTGGTATGAAA
GAAACCGCTGCTGCTAAATTCGAACGCCAGCACATGGACAGCCCAGATCTGGCAGCTCCCGAGTCTCTGT
CTCCCGGGGCCACGGCCGAGGAGGCGCCGGAGGAGGATGAGGACGACGCGGAGGCCGAGGACCCCGAGCG
CGGGACGGGTAGCGGAGGGCGCAGCGGCAGCCTCGGTGGCAGCGGAGGCGGCACGGCAGGGCCTGGGATG
GCCCTAGGGGGCGCGCTCACGAGGCGCGCGGTCACGCTTCGGGTGCTGCTCAAAGACGAGCTGCTGGAGC
CCGGTGAGGGGGTGCTATCCATCTACTACCTGGGCAGGAAGTTTACTGGGGACCTGCAGCTGGATGGCAG
GATCGTGTGGCAGGAAACTGGACAAGTCTTCAACTCACCCAGCGCCTGGGCCACACACTGCAAGAAGCTC
GTCAACCCAGCCAAGAAATCTGGCTGTGGCTGGGCCTCTGTCAAGTACAAGGGCCAGAAGCTGGACAAAT
ACAAGGCCGCCTGGCTTCGCCGGCACCAGCTACATATGGATTACAAGGATGACGATGACAAGTGACTCGA
GCACCACCACCACNACCACTGAGATCCGGCTGCTAACAAAGCCCGAAAGGAAGCTGAGTTGGCTGCTGCC
ACCGCTGAGCAATAACTAGCATAACCCCTTGGGGCCTCTAAACGGGTCTTGAGGGGTTTTTTGCTGAAAG
GAGGAACTATATCCGGATTGGCGAATGGG
[103 nt withheld, positions 800-902]
NCCTTCCTTTCTCGCCACGTTCGCCGGCTTTCCCCGTCAAGCTCTNAATCGGGGGCTCCCTTTAG
